>Addgene plasmid #203065 | Salsa-BC224-P3C8 | addgene full sequence | sequence record 421411 | Addgene NGS Result
AGCGCCCAATACGCAAACCGCCTCTCCCCGCGCGTTGGCCGATTCATTAATGCAGTCGAGGGATCTCCAT
AAGAGAAGAGGGACAGCTATGACTGGGAGTAGTCAGGAGAGGAGGAAAAATCTGGCTAGTAAAACATGTA
AGGAAAATTTTAGGGATGTTAAAGAAAAAAATAACACAAAACAAAATATAAAAAAAATCTAACCTCAAGT
CAAGGCTTTTCTATGGAATAAGGAATGGACAGCAGGGGGCTGTTTCATATACTGATGACCTCTTTATAGC
CAACCTTTGTTCATGGCAGCCAGCATATGGGCATATGTTGCCAAACTCTAAACCAAATACTCATTCTGAT
GTTTTAAATGATTTGCCCTCCCATATGTCCTTCCGAGTGAGAGACACAAAAAATTCCAACACACTATTGC
AATGAAAATAAATTTCCTTTATTAGCCAGAAGTCAGATGCTCAAGGGGCTTCATGATGTCCCCATAATTT
TTGGCAGAGGGAAAAAGATCGATCTCAGTGGTATTTGTGAGCCAGGGCATTGGCCACACCAGCCACCACC
TTCTGATAGGCAGCCTGCACCTGAGGAGTGAATTCTTTGCCAAAATGATGAGACAGCACAACAACCAGCA
CGTTGCCCAGGAGCTGTAGGAAAGAGAAGAAGGCATGAACATGGTTAGCAGAGGGGCCCGGTTTGGACTC
AGAGTATTTTATCCTCATCTCAAACAGTGTATATCATTGTAACCATAAAGAGAAAGGCAGGATGATGACC
AGGGTGTAGTTGTTTCTACCAATAAGAATATTTCCACGCCAGCCAGAATTTATATGCAGAAATATTCTAC
CTTATCATTTAATTATAACAATTGTTCTCTAAAACTGTGCTGAAGTACAATATAATATACCCTGATTGCC
TTGAAAAAAAAGTGATTAGAGAAAGTACTTACAATCTGACAAATAAACAAAAGTGAATTTAAAAATTCGT
TACAAATGCAAGCTAAAGTTTAACGAAAAAGTTACAGAAAATGAAAAGAAAATAAGAGGAGACAATGGTT
GTCAACAGAGTAGAAAGTGAAAGAAACAAAATTATCATGAGGGTCCATGGTGATACAAGGGACATCTTCC
CATTCTAAACAACACCCTGAAAACTTTGCCCCCTCCATATAACATGAATTTTACAATAGCGAAAAAGAAA
GAACAATCAAGGGTCCCCAAACTCACCCTGAAGTTCTCAGCTCTAGAGATATCGTCGAGGCCGCGCTAGC
GTTTAAACTGTCGACCTTAATTAAGAGATCTGCTCGAGGCGCGTCAGCTGACTAGAGGATCCCCGGGTAC
CGAGCTCGAATTCGGGGCCGCGGAGGCTGGATCGGTCCCGGTGTCTTCTATGGAGGTCAAAACAGCGTGG
ATGGCGTCTCCAGGCGATCTGACGGTTCACTAAACGAGCTCTGCTTATATAGGCCTCCCACCGTACACGC
CTACCTCGACCCGGGTACCGAGCTCGACTTTCACTTTTCTCTATCACTGATAGGGAGTGGTAAACTCGAC
TTTCACTTTTCTCTATCACTGATAGGGAGTGGTAAACTCGACTTTCACTTTTCTCTATCACTGATAGGGA
GTGGTAAACTCGACTTTCACTTTTCTCTATCACTGATAGGGAGTGGTAAACTCGACTTTCACTTTTCTCT
ATCACTGATAGGGAGTGGTAAACTCGACCTATATAAGCAGAGCTCGTTTAGTGAACCGTCAGATCGCCTG
GAGACGCCATCCACGCTGTTTTGACCTCCATAGAAGACACCGGGACCGATCCAGCCTCCGCGGCCCCGAA
TTCCTGCAGCGGCCGCTCTAGAACTAGTGGATCCCCGCGGATGGTGAGCAAGGGCGAGGAGCTGTTCACC
GGGGTGGTGCCCATCCTGGTCGAGCTGGACGGCGACGTAAACGGCCACAAGTTCAGCGTGTCCGGCGAGG
GCGAGGGCGATGCCACCTACGGCAAGCTGACCCTGAAGTTCATCTGCACCACCGGCAAGCTGCCCGTGCC
CTGGCCCACCCTCGTGACCACCCTGACCTACGGCGTGCAGTGCTTCAGCCGCTACCCCGACCACATGAAG
CAGCACGACTTCTTCAAGTCCGCCATGCCCGAAGGCTACGTCCAGGAGCGCACCATCTTCTTCAAGGACG
ACGGCAACTACAAGACCCGCGCCGAGGTGAAGTTCGAGGGCGACACCCTGGTGAACCGCATCGAGCTGAA
GGGCATCGACTTCAAGGAGGACGGCAACATCCTGGGGCACAAGCTGGAGTACAACTACAACAGCCACAAC
GTCTATATCATGGCCGACAAGCAGAAGAACGGCATCAAGGTGAACTTCAAGATCCGCCACAACATCGAGG
ACGGCAGCGTGCAGCTCGCCGACCACTACCAGCAGAACACCCCCATCGGCGACGGCCCCGTGCTGCTGCC
CGACAACCACTACCTGAGCACCCAGTCCGCCCTGAGCAAAGACCCCAACGAGAAGCGCGATCACATGGTC
CTGCTGGAGTTCGTGACCGCCGCCGGGATCACTCTCGGCATGGACGAGCTGTACAAGTAAGGAAAGGAAA
GAATTCGATATCAAGCTTGTCGACCTAGTTCTAGAGGATCCAGACATGATAAGATACATTGATGAGTTTG
GACAAACCACAACTAGAATGCAGTGAAAAAAATGCTTTATTTGTGAAATTTGTGATGCTATTGCTTTATT
TGTAACCATTATAAGCTGCAATAAACAAGTTAACAACAACAATTGCATTCATTTTATGTTTCAGGTTCAG
GGGGAGGTGTGGGAGGTTTTTTAAAGCAAGTAAAACCTCTACAAATGTGGTATGGCTGATTATGATCCTG
CAAGCCTCGTCGTCCTGGCCGGACCACGCTATCTGTGCAAGGTCCCCGGCCCCGGACGCGCGCTCCATGA
GCAGAGCGCCCGCCGCCGAGGCGAAGACTCGGGCGGCGCCCTGCCCGTCCCACCAGGTCAACAGGCGGTA
ACCGGCCTCTTCATCGGGAATGCGCGCGACCTTCAGCATCGCCGGCATGTCCCCCTGGCGGACGGGAAGT
ATCCAGCTCGACCAAGCTGGCCGCGTCGAGTGAAGACGAAAGGGCCTCGTGATACGCCTATTTTTATAGG
TTAATGTCATGATAATAATGGTTTCTTAGACGTCAGGTGGCACTTTTCGGGGAAATGTGCGCGGAACCCC
TATTTGTTTATTTTTCTAAATACATTCAAATATGTATCCGCTCATGAGACAATAACCCTGATAAATGCTT
CAATAATATTGAAAAAGGAAGAGTATGAGTATTCAACATTTCCGTGTCGCCCTTATTCCCTTTTTTGCGG
CATTTTGCCTTCCTGTTTTTGCTCACCCAGAAACGCTGGTGAAAGTAAAAGATGCTGAAGATCAGTTGGG
TGCACGAGTGGGTTACATCGAACTGGATCTCAACAGCGGTAAGATCCTTGAGAGTTTTCGCCCCGAAGAA
CGTTTTCCAATGATGAGCACTTTTAAAGTTCTGCTATGTGGCGCGGTATTATCCCGTGTTGACGCCGGGC
AAGAGCAACTCGGTCGCCGCATACACTATTCTCAGAATGACTTGGTTGAGTACTCACCAGTCACAGAAAA
GCATCTTACGGATGGCATGACAGTAAGAGAATTATGCAGTGCTGCCATAACCATGAGTGATAACACTGCG
GCCAACTTACTTCTGACAACGATCGGAGGACCGAAGGAGCTAACCGCTTTTTTGCACAACATGGGGGATC
ATGTAACTCGCCTTGATCGTTGGGAACCGGAGCTGAATGAAGCCATACCAAACGACGAGCGTGACACCAC
GATGCCTGTAGCAATGGCAACAACGTTGCGCAAACTATTAACTGGCGAACTACTTACTCTAGCTTCCCGG
CAACAATTAATAGACTGGATGGAGGCGGATAAAGTTGCAGGACCACTTCTGCGCTCGGCCCTTCCGGCTG
GCTGGTTTATTGCTGATAAATCTGGAGCCGGTGAGCGTGGGTCTCGCGGTATCATTGCAGCACTGGGGCC
AGATGGTAAGCCCTCCCGTATCGTAGTTATCTACACGACGGGGAGTCAGGCAACTATGGATGAACGAAAT
AGACAGATCGCTGAGATAGGTGCCTCACTGATTAAGCATTGGTAACTGTCAGACCAAGTTTACTCATATA
TACTTTAGATTGATTTAAAACTTCATTTTTAATTTAAAAGGATCTAGGTGAAGATCCTTTTTGATAATCT
CATGACCAAAATCCCTTAACGTGAGTTTTCGTTCCACTGAGCGTCAGACCCCGTAGAAAAGATCAAAGGA
TCTTCTTGAGATCCTTTTTTTCTGCGCGTAATCTGCTGCTTGCAAACAAAAAAACCACCGCTACCAGCGG
TGGTTTGTTTGCCGGATCAAGAGCTACCAACTCTTTTTCCGAAGGTAACTGGCTTCAGCAGAGCGCAGAT
ACCAAATACTGTTCTTCTAGTGTAGCCGTAGTTAGGCCACCACTTCAAGAACTCTGTAGCACCGCCTACA
TACCTCGCTCTGCTAATCCTGTTACCAGTGGCTGCTGCCAGTGGCGATAAGTCGTGTCTTACCGGGTTGG
ACTCAAGACGATAGTTACCGGATAAGGCGCAGCGGTCGGGCTGAACGGGGGGTTCGTGCACACAGCCCAG
CTTGGAGCGAACGACCTACACCGAACTGAGATACCTACAGCGTGAGCTATGAGAAAGCGCCACGCTTCCC
GAAGGGAGAAAGGCGGACAGGTATCCGGTAAGCGGCAGGGTCGGAACAGGAGAGCGCACGAGGGAGCTTC
CAGGGGGAAACGCCTGGTATCTTTATAGTCCTGTCGGGTTTCGCCACCTCTGACTTGAGCGTCGATTTTT
GTGATGCTCGTCAGGGGGGCGGAGCCTATGGAAAAACGCCAGCAACGCGGCCTTTTTACGGTTCCTGGCC
TTTTGCTGGCCTTTTGCTCACATGTTCTTTCCTGCGTTATCCCCTGATTCTGTGGATAACCGTATTACCG
CCTTTGAGTGAGCTGATACCGCTCGCCGCAGCCGAACGACCGAGCGCAGCGAGTCAGTGAGCGAGGAAGC
GGAAG
Features (pLannotate 1.2.2; 17 found; start..end, strand, type, name):
      2..55      +  CDS            lacI (fragment): lac repressor; lacI; The lac repressor binds to the lac operator to inhibit transcription in E. coli. This inhibition can be relieved by adding lactose or isopropyl-β-D-thiogalactopyranoside (IPTG).
    388..443     -  polyA_signal   β-globin poly(A) signal: rabbit β-globin polyadenylation signal (Gil and Proudfoot, 1987)
    518..640     -  CDS            HBB: HBB_COLGU - Experimental evidence at transcript level: Swiss-Prot protein existence level 2. Involved in oxygen transport from the lung to the various peripheral tissues. From Colobus guereza (Mantled guereza) (Eastern black-and-white colobus monkey).
    644..1216    -  intron         β-globin intron: intron from rabbit β-globin gene
   1312..1343    -  misc_feature   MCS (fragment): pUC18/19 multiple cloning site
   1437..1475    -  promoter       minimal CMV promoter: human cytomegalovirus (CMV) immediate early promoter
   1493..1708    -  protein_bind   tetracycline response element (fragment): contains seven copies of the tetracycline operator tetO tetracycline repressor TetR
   1708..1753    +  promoter       TRE3GV promoter (fragment): 3rd-generation Tet-responsive promoter that can be activated by binding of Tet-On® 3G, optimized for retroviral and lentiviral vectors
   1829..1856    +  misc_feature   MCS (fragment): pBluescript multiple cloning site
   1861..2580    +  CDS            EGFP: the original enhanced GFP (Yang et al., 1996) mammalian codon-optimized
   2591..2613    +  misc_feature   MCS (fragment): pBluescript multiple cloning site
   2627..2761    -  polyA_signal   SV40 poly(A) signal: SV40 polyadenylation signal
   2784..2867    -  CDS            large T antigen (fragment): large T antigen from SV40 (simian virus 40)
   2861..3091    -  CDS            str (fragment): STR_KLEPN - Protein inferred from homology: Swiss-Prot protein existence level 3. The aminoglycoside phosphotransferases achieve inactivation of their antibiotic substrates by phosphorylation. From Klebsiella pneumoniae.
   3210..3314    +  promoter       AmpR promoter: bla
   3315..4175    +  CDS            AmpR: β-lactamase; bla; confers resistance to ampicillin, carbenicillin, and related antibiotics
   4346..4934    +  rep_origin     ori: high-copy-number ColE1/pMB1/pBR322/pUC origin of replication
