[The description below was written by a language model from this plasmid's Addgene catalogue record and pLannotate feature annotations shown in this document.]
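Description:
Salsa-BC224-P3C8 is a mammalian expression reporter plasmid of about 5.1 kb built on the pCER206 backbone. It is one member of a barcoded reporter set made for PRESTO-Salsa, a highly multiplexed GPCR bioactivity screening platform. It is propagated in E. coli as a high-copy plasmid through a ColE1/pUC-type origin and is selected with ampicillin via a β-lactamase gene driven by its own promoter. No mammalian selection marker is annotated. Short fragments matching lacI, SV40 large T antigen and an aminoglycoside phosphotransferase appear to be backbone remnants rather than functional genes.

The payload is a synthetic insert of roughly 730 bp, EGFP/BC224, placed under a Tet response element. In the feature table, a block of tetO repeats sits between two diverging minimal promoters, which suggests a bidirectional Tet-responsive arrangement. On one side, a TRE3G-type promoter fragment drives mammalian codon-optimized EGFP. The barcode was cloned between the BsrGI and HindIII sites, and although it is not annotated separately, it presumably lies in the short region just downstream of the EGFP coding sequence. An SV40 poly(A) signal follows, annotated on the opposite strand. On the other side, a minimal CMV promoter faces a multiple cloning site fragment, a rabbit β-globin intron with flanking exon sequence, and a β-globin poly(A) signal, with no coding insert annotated in that arm.

Because transcription depends on a tetracycline-controlled transactivator binding the TRE, reporter output reflects the transactivator activity delivered in the assay. The unique BC224 barcode carried on the EGFP transcript would allow this reporter's signal to be distinguished by sequencing when many barcoded reporters are pooled. The record does not give details of which receptor is paired with this barcode.
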