Addgene plasmid #203065: Salsa-BC224-P3C8
Purpose: Expression of barcoded reporter plasmid for PRESTO-Salsa; EGFP/BC224
Depositing lab: Noah Palm. Depositing organization: Yale University. Publication: Highly multiplexed bioactivity screening reveals human and microbiota metabolome-GPCRome interactions. Chen H, Rosen CE, Gonzalez-Hernandez JA, Song D, Potempa J, Ring AM, Palm NW. Cell. 2023 Jul 6;186(14):3095-3110.e19. doi: 10.1016/j.cell.2023.05.024. Epub 2023 Jun 14. PubMed 37321219.
Backbone
  Vector backbone: pCER206
  Vector type: Mammalian Expression
Growth in bacteria
  Bacterial resistance: Ampicillin, 100 μg/mL
  Growth temperature: 37°C
  Growth strain: DH5alpha
  Copy number: High Copy
Gene/Insert
  Gene/Insert name: EGFP/BC224
  Species: Synthetic
  Insert size (bp): 730
  Promoter: Tet Response Element (TRE)
  Cloning method: Restriction Enzyme; 5′ cloning site BsrGI (not destroyed); 3′ cloning site HindIII (not destroyed)
  Sequencing primers: 5′ Custom primer (GAAGCGCGATCACATGG)
Terms and licenses: Academic/Nonprofit Terms; Industry Terms: Not Available to Industry
How to cite: Salsa-BC224-P3C8 was a gift from Noah Palm (Addgene plasmid # 203065 ; http://n2t.net/addgene:203065 ; RRID:Addgene_203065)
