>Addgene plasmid #203065 | Salsa-BC224-P3C8 | depositor partial sequence | sequence record 393938 | BC224
GGAAAGGAAA
